>Addgene plasmid #198959 | pGL0_46 [nptII] | addgene full sequence | sequence record 401224 | Addgene NGS Result
TAGCGTGCGAACAGCACGCTATTGTTGTATCATTACTCGCATCCATTCTCAGGCTGTCTCGTCTCGTCTC
CGAGGTCTCAAATGATTGAACAAGATGGATTGCACGCAGGTTCTCCGGCCGCTTGGGTGGAGAGGCTATT
CGGCTATGACTGGGCACAACAGACAATCGGCTGCTCTGATGCCGCCGTGTTCCGGCTGTCAGCGCAGGGG
CGCCCGGTTCTTTTTGTCAAGACCGACCTGTCCGGTGCCCTGAATGAACTCCAAGACGAGGCAGCGCGGC
TATCGTGGCTGGCCACGACGGGCGTTCCTTGCGCAGCTGTGCTCGACGTTGTCACTGAAGCGGGAAGGGA
CTGGCTGCTATTGGGCGAAGTGCCGGGGCAGGATCTCCTGTCATCTCACCTTGCTCCTGCCGAGAAAGTA
TCCATCATGGCTGATGCAATGCGGCGGCTGCATACGCTTGATCCGGCTACCTGCCCATTCGACCACCAAG
CGAAACACCGCATCGAGCGAGCACGTACTCGGATGGAAGCCGGTCTTGTCGATCAGGATGATCTGGACGA
AGAACATCAGGGGCTCGCGCCAGCCGAACTGTTCGCCAGGCTCAAGGCGCGGATGCCCGACGGCGAGGAT
CTCGTCGTGACCCACGGCGACGCCTGCTTGCCGAATATCATGGTGGAAAATGGCCGCTTTTCTGGATTCA
TCGACTGTGGCCGGCTGGGTGTGGCGGACCGCTATCAGGACATAGCGTTGGCTACCCGTGATATTGCTGA
AGAACTTGGCGGCGAATGGGCTGACCGCTTCCTCGTGCTTTACGGTATCGCCGCTCCCGATTCGCAGCGC
ATAGCCTTCTATCGCCTTCTTGACGAGTTCTTCTGAGCTTTGAGACCACCCCAGGATACATAGATTACCA
CAACTCCGAGCCCTTCCACCTAGCGTGCTAACCACGCACGCTATTGTTGTATCCCATATAATGCAATCGT
AGTCTACCTGACTGTACTTAGAAATGTGGCTTCGCCTTTGCCCACGCACCTGATCGCTCCTCGTTTGCTT
TTAAGGACCGGACGAACCACAGAGCATTAGAAGGCTAGGTGGAGGCTCAGTGATGATAAGTCTGCGATGG
TGGATGCATGTGTCATGGTCATAGCTGTTTCCTGTGTGAAATTGTTATCCGCTCAGAGGGCACAATCCTA
TTCCGCGCTATCCGACAATCTCCAAGACATTAGGTGGAGTTCAGTTCGGCGTATGGCATATGTCGCTGGA
AAGAACATGTGAGCAAAAGGCCAGCAAAAGGCCAGGAACCGTAAAAAGGCCGCGTTGCTGGCGTTTTTCC
ATAGGCTCCGCCCCCCTGACGAGCATCACAAAAATCGACGCTCAAGTCAGAGGTGGCGAAACCCGACAGG
ACTATAAAGATACCAGGCGTTTCCCCCTGGAAGCTCCCTCGTGCGCTCTCCTGTTCCGACCCTGCCGCTT
ACCGGATACCTGTCCGCCTTTCTCCCTTCGGGAAGCGTGGCGCTTTCTCATAGCTCACGCTGTAGGTATC
TCAGTTCGGTGTAGGTCGTTCGCTCCAAGCTGGGCTGTGTGCACGAACCCCCCGTTCAGCCCGACCGCTG
CGCCTTATCCGGTAACTATCGTCTTGAGTCCAACCCGGTAAGACACGACTTATCGCCACTGGCAGCAGCC
ACTGGTAACAGGATTAGCAGAGCGAGGTATGTAGGCGGTGCTACAGAGTTCTTGAAGTGGTGGCCTAACT
ACGGCTACACTAGAAGAACAGTATTTGGTATCTGCGCTCTGCTGAAGCCAGTTACCTTCGGAAAAAGAGT
TGGTAGCTCTTGATCCGGCAAACAAACCACCGCTGGTAGCGGTGGTTTTTTTGTTTGCAAGCAGCAGATT
ACGCGCAGAAAAAAAGGATCTCAAGAAGATCCTTTGATCTTTTCTACGGGGTCTGACGCTCTATTCAACA
AAGCCGCCGTCCCGTCAAGTCAGCGTAAATGGGTAGGGGGCTTCAAATCGTCCCCCCATACGATATAAGT
TGTTACTAGTGCTTGGATTCTCACCAATAAAAAACGCCCGGCGGCAACCGAGCGTTCTGAACAAATCCAG
ATGGAGTTCTGAGGTCATTACTGGATCTATCAACAGGAGTCCAAGCGAGCTCGATATCAAATTACGCCCC
GCCCTGCCACTCATCGCAGTACTGTTGTAATTCATTAAGCATTCTGCCGACATGGAAGCCATCACAAACG
GCATGATGAACCTGAATCGCCAGCGGCATCAGCACCTTGTCGCCTTGCGTATAATATTTGCCCATGGTGA
AAACGGGGGCGAAGAAGTTGTCCATATTGGCCACGTTTAAATCAAAACTGGTGAAACTCACCCAGGGATT
GGCTGAGACGAAAAACATATTCTCAATAAACCCTTTAGGGAAATAGGCCAGGTTTTCACCGTAACACGCC
ACATCTTGCGAATATATGTGTAGAAACTGCCGGAAATCGTCGTGGTATTCACTCCAGAGCGATGAAAACG
TTTCAGTTTGCTCATGGAAAACGGTGTAACAAGGGTGAACACTATCCCATATCACCAGCTCACCGTCTTT
CATTGCCATACGAAATTCCGGATGAGCATTCATCAGGCGGGCAAGAATGTGAATAAAGGCCGGATAAAAC
TTGTGCTTATTTTTCTTTACGGTCTTTAAAAAGGCCGTAATATCCAGCTGAACGGTCTGGTTATAGGTAC
ATTGAGCAACTGACTGAAATGCCTCAAAATGTTCTTTACGATGCCATTGGGATATATCAACGGTGGTATA
TCCAGTGATTTTTTTCTCCATTTTAGCTTCCTTAGCTCCTGAAAATCTCGATAACTCAAAAAATACGCCC
GGTAGTGATCTTATTTCATTATGGTGAAAGTTGGAACCTCTTACGTGCCGATCAACGTCTCATTGATACC
TGAAACAAAACCCATCGTACGGCCAAGGAAGTCTCCAATAACTGTGATCCACCACAAGCGCCAGGGTTTT
CCCAGTCACGACGTTGTAAAACGACGGCCAGTCATGCATAATCCGCACGCATCTGGAATAAGGAAGTGCC
ATTCCGCCTGACCT
Features (pLannotate 1.2.2; 6 found; start..end, strand, type, name):
     82..873     +  CDS            neo: KKA2_KLEPN - Also known as kan, nptII. Experimental evidence at protein level: Swiss-Prot protein existence level 1. Resistance to kanamycin, neomycin, paromomycin, ribostamycin, butirosin and gentamicin B. From Klebsiella pneumoniae.
   1326..1914    -  rep_origin     ori: high-copy-number ColE1/pMB1/pBR322/pUC origin of replication
   2047..2141    -  terminator     lambda t0 terminator: transcription terminator from phage lambda
   2165..2821    -  CDS            cat: CAT_ECOLX - Experimental evidence at protein level: Swiss-Prot protein existence level 1. This enzyme is an effector of chloramphenicol resistance in bacteria. From Escherichia coli. This protein is used as a marker in many commonly used cloning vectors, such as pACYC184.
   2822..2924    -  promoter       cat promoter: promoter of the E. coli cat gene encoding chloramphenicol acetyltransferase
   2999..3042    -  CDS            lacZα (fragment): LacZα fragment of β-galactosidase; lacZ fragment
