[The description below was written by a language model from this plasmid's Addgene catalogue record and pLannotate feature annotations shown in this document.]
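Description:
pGL0_46 [nptII] is a small (about 3.1 kb) synthetic-biology plasmid that serves as a Level 0 part, that is, a storage vector holding a single basic DNA component for use in hierarchical modular assembly. It is built on the pGLDV_17 backbone and is maintained in E. coli at high copy through a ColE1/pMB1/pUC-type origin of replication. Selection of the plasmid itself is by chloramphenicol, provided by a cat (chloramphenicol acetyltransferase) coding sequence driven by its native cat promoter and followed by the phage lambda t0 terminator. A short residual lacZα fragment is also annotated in the backbone; it may be left over from a cloning-site region, though the record does not explain it, and the cloning method is listed as unknown.

The part carried is nptII (also called neo or kan), the neomycin/kanamycin phosphotransferase II coding sequence, which confers resistance to aminoglycosides including kanamycin and neomycin. The catalogue lists E. coli as the species, while the automated annotation matches the protein to a Klebsiella pneumoniae database entry. No promoter or terminator is annotated flanking this coding sequence, which suggests it is stored as a bare coding part to be combined with regulatory parts in later assembly steps rather than expressed from this plasmid. The record notes that a portion of the plasmid derives from a GoldenBraid collection part. The associated work concerns a high-throughput framework for identifying functional origins of replication in non-model bacteria, so this part plausibly supplies a selectable marker module for building such test plasmids, though the record states only "Level 0 part" as its purpose.
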