Addgene plasmid #198959: pGL0_46 [nptII]
Purpose: Level 0 part
Depositing lab: Charlie Gilbert & Nili Ostrov & Cultivarium Tools. Depositing organization: Cultivarium, Convergent Research. Publication: A scalable framework for high-throughput identification of functional origins of replication in non-model bacteria. Gilbert C, Brumwell SL, Crits-Christoph A, Kang SC, Martin-Moldes Z, Alsharif W, Esmurria A, Nguyen M-A, Lee HH, Ostrov N. bioRxiv 2023.05.19.541510 10.1101/2023.05.19.541510.
Backbone
  Vector backbone: pGLDV_17
  Vector type: Synthetic Biology
Growth in bacteria
  Bacterial resistance: Chloramphenicol, 25 μg/mL
  Growth temperature: 37°C
  Growth strain: E. coli Zymo 10B
  Copy number: High Copy
Gene/Insert
  Gene/Insert name: nptII
  Species: Escherichia coli
  Cloning method: Unknown
Resource information
  A portion of this plasmid was derived from a plasmid made by: https://gbcloning.upv.es/feature/GB0034/
Terms and licenses: Academic/Nonprofit Terms; Industry Terms: Not Available to Industry
How to cite: pGL0_46 [nptII] was a gift from Charlie Gilbert & Nili Ostrov & Cultivarium Tools (Addgene plasmid # 198959 ; http://n2t.net/addgene:198959 ; RRID:Addgene_198959)
